Addgene plasmid #170200: R620-M21-303: CMV51p> SARS-CoV-2 S(1-1213)-2P-T4f-His6 B.1.429
Purpose: Mammalian expression of SARS-CoV-2 soluble spike trimer protein (B.1.429 variant)
Depositing lab: Dominic Esposito. Depositing organization: Frederick National Laboratory. Publication: Optimizing high-yield production of SARS-CoV-2 soluble spike trimers for serology assays. Esposito D, Mehalko J, Drew M, Snead K, Wall V, Taylor T, Frank P, Denson JP, Hong M, Gulten G, Sadtler K, Messing S, Gillette W. Protein Expr Purif. 2020 Jun 4;174:105686. doi: 10.1016/j.pep.2020.105686. PubMed 32504802.
Backbone
  Vector backbone: pDest-303
  Vector type: Mammalian Expression
  Selectable markers: Neomycin (select with G418)
Growth in bacteria
  Bacterial resistance: Ampicillin, 100 μg/mL
  Growth temperature: 37°C
  Growth strain: DH5alpha
  Copy number: High Copy
Gene/Insert
  Gene/Insert name: SARS-CoV-2 S (spike) B.1.429
  Species: SARS-CoV-2
  Mutation: S13I, W152C, L452R, D614G
  Entrez Gene: S (a.k.a. GU280_gp02, spike glycoprotein)
  Promoter: CMV51
  Tag / fusion protein: His6 (C terminal on insert)
  Cloning method: Gateway Cloning
Terms and licenses: Academic/Nonprofit Terms; Industry Terms: Not Available to Industry
Depositor comments: DNA sequence optimized for mammalian expression
How to cite: R620-M21-303: CMV51p> SARS-CoV-2 S(1-1213)-2P-T4f-His6 B.1.429 was a gift from Dominic Esposito (Addgene plasmid # 170200 ; http://n2t.net/addgene:170200 ; RRID:Addgene_170200)
