[The description below was written by a language model from this plasmid's Addgene catalogue record and pLannotate feature annotations shown in this document.]
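Description:
R620-M21-303: CMV51p> SARS-CoV-2 S(1-1213)-2P-T4f-His6 B.1.429 is a mammalian expression plasmid of about 11.1 kb, built by Gateway recombination into the pDest-303 destination backbone, for producing a soluble, trimeric form of the SARS-CoV-2 spike glycoprotein from the B.1.429 lineage. It is maintained in E. coli through a high-copy ColE1/pUC-type origin and ampicillin resistance (β-lactamase). An f1 origin is also present. For mammalian cells it carries an SV40 promoter-driven neomycin phosphotransferase cassette with an SV40 polyadenylation signal, allowing G418 selection. The annotated Epstein-Barr virus oriP element can support episomal retention in cells that supply EBNA1.

The expression cassette is driven by the promoter recorded as CMV51, annotated as the human CMV immediate-early enhancer and promoter, and is terminated by the bovine growth hormone polyadenylation signal. Residual Gateway recombination sites flank the promoter and the open reading frame. The coding sequence, optimized for mammalian expression, covers spike residues 1–1213, which is the ectodomain without the membrane anchor. It carries the variant substitutions S13I, W152C, L452R and D614G. The "2P" in the name conventionally denotes two proline substitutions that stabilize the prefusion conformation, although the record does not list them explicitly. The spike sequence is fused at its C terminus to a fragment of bacteriophage T4 fibritin (the foldon domain), which promotes trimerization of the secreted protein, followed by a His6 tag for affinity purification. The associated work concerns high-yield production of soluble spike trimers for serology assays, which is the apparent use for this variant antigen.
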