Features (pLannotate 1.2.2; 24 found; start..end, strand, type, name):
    349..401     -  misc_feature   bom (fragment): basis of mobility region from pBR322
    534..554     +  protein_bind   attB4: mutant version of attB; core recombination site for the Gateway® BP reaction BP Clonase™
    565..868     +  enhancer       CMV enhancer: human cytomegalovirus immediate early enhancer
    870..1069    +  promoter       CMV promoter: human cytomegalovirus (CMV) immediate early promoter
   1139..1156    +  protein_bind   attL1 (fragment): mutant version of attL; recombination site for the Gateway® LR reaction LR Clonase™
   1165..4794    +  CDS            S: SPIKE_SARS2 - Experimental evidence at protein level: Swiss-Prot protein existence level 1. [Spike glycoprotein]: May down-regulate host tetherin (BST2) by lysosomal degradation, thereby counteracting its antiviral activity. From Severe acute respiratory syndrome coronavirus 2 (2019-nCoV) (SARS-CoV-2).
   4828..4911    +  CDS            wac (fragment): WAC_BPT4 - Experimental evidence at protein level: Swiss-Prot protein existence level 1. Chaperone involved in tail fiber assembly and retraction. Acts as a chaperone helping to attach the long tail fibers to the virus during the assembly process. During phage assembly, twelve fibritin molecules attach to the phage neck via gp13: six molecules forming the collar and six molecules forming the whiskers. From Enterobacteria phage T4 (Bacteriophage T4).
   4940..4957    -  protein_bind   attL2 (fragment): mutant version of attL; recombination site for the Gateway® LR reaction LR Clonase™
   5020..5038    -  promoter       SP6 promoter: promoter for bacteriophage SP6 RNA polymerase
   5064..5288    +  polyA_signal   bGH poly(A) signal: bovine growth hormone polyadenylation signal
   5292..5313    +  promoter       SV40 promoter (fragment): SV40 enhancer and early promoter
   5334..5762    +  rep_origin     f1 ori (sequence partly withheld): f1 bacteriophage origin of replication; arrow indicates direction of (+) strand synthesis
   5776..6105    +  promoter       SV40 promoter: SV40 enhancer and early promoter
   6172..6963    +  CDS            neo: KKA2_KLEPN - Also known as kan, nptII. Experimental evidence at protein level: Swiss-Prot protein existence level 1. Resistance to kanamycin, neomycin, paromomycin, ribostamycin, butirosin and gentamicin B. From Klebsiella pneumoniae.
   6987..7145    +  CDS            ble (fragment): BLE_KLEPN - Experimental evidence at protein level: Swiss-Prot protein existence level 1. Binding protein with a strong affinity to the bleomycin family of antibiotics. Binds to CL990; an antimitotic-antibiotic compound. From Klebsiella pneumoniae.
   7140..7261    +  polyA_signal   SV40 poly(A) signal: SV40 polyadenylation signal
   7332..7354    -  protein_bind   lac operator (fragment): The lac repressor binds to the lac operator to inhibit transcription in E. coli. This inhibition can be relieved by adding lactose or isopropyl-β-D-thiogalactopyranoside (IPTG). lac repressor encoded by lacI
   7358..7388    -  promoter       lac promoter: promoter for the E. coli lac operon
   7403..7424    -  protein_bind   CAP binding site: CAP binding activates transcription in the presence of cAMP. E. coli catabolite activator protein
   7437..7529    -  CDS            lacI (fragment): lac repressor; lacI; The lac repressor binds to the lac operator to inhibit transcription in E. coli. This inhibition can be relieved by adding lactose or isopropyl-β-D-thiogalactopyranoside (IPTG).
   7712..8300    -  rep_origin     ori: high-copy-number ColE1/pMB1/pBR322/pUC origin of replication
   8471..9331    -  CDS            AmpR: β-lactamase; bla; confers resistance to ampicillin, carbenicillin, and related antibiotics
   9332..9436    -  promoter       AmpR promoter: bla
   9671..328     -  rep_origin     oriP (across the origin): Epstein-Barr virus oriP replication origin (Yates et al., 2000)
>Addgene plasmid #170200 | R620-M21-303: CMV51p> SARS-CoV-2 S(1-1213)-2P-T4f-His6 B.1.429 | addgene full sequence | sequence record 334262 | Addgene NGS Result
TATCCTAATCTATATCTGGGTAGCATAGGCTATCCTAATCTATATCTGGGTAGCATATGCTATCCTAATC
TATATCTGGGTAGTATATGCTATCCTAATTTATATCTGGGTAGCATAGGCTATCCTAATCTATATCTGGG
TAGCATATGCTATCCTAATCTATATCTGGGTAGTATATGCTATCCTAATCTGTATCCGGGTAGCATATGC
TATCCTCATGCATATACAGTCAGCATATGATACCCAGTAGTAGAGTGGGAGTGCTATCCTTTGCATATGC
CGCCACCTCCCAAGGGGGCGTGAATTTTCGCTGCTTGTCCTTTTCCTGCTGGGGATCTCCCGATCCCCTA
TGGTGCACTCTCAGTACAATCTGCTCTGATGCCGCATAGTTAAGCCAGTATCTGCTCCCTGCTTGTGTGT
TGGAGGTCGCTGAGTAGTGCGCGAGCAAAATTTAAGCTACAACAAGGCAAGGCTTGACCGACAATTGCAT
GAAGAATCTGCTTAGGGTTAGGCGTTTTGCGCTGCTTCGATCACAACTTTGTATAGAAAAGTTGGCCCTG
CAGGCGTTACATAACTTACGGTAAATGGCCCGCCTGGCTGACCGCCCAACGACCCCCGCCCATTGACGTC
AATAATGACGTATGTTCCCATAGTAACGCCAATAGGGACTTTCCATTGACGTCAATGGGTGGAGTATTTA
CGGTAAACTGCCCACTTGGCAGTACATCAAGTGTATCATATGCCAAGTCCGCCCCCTATTGACGTCAATG
ACGGTAAATGGCCCGCCTGGCATTATGCCCAGTACATGACCTTACGGGACTTTCCTACTTGGCAGTACAT
CTACGTATTAGTCATCGCTATTACCATGGTGATGCGGTTTTGGCAGTACACCAATGGGCGTGGATAGCGG
TTTGACTCACGGGGATTTCCAAGTCTCCACCCCATTGACGTCAATGGGAGTTTGTTTTGGCACCAAAATC
AACGGGACTTTCCAAAATGTCGTAATAACCCCGCCCCGTTGACGCAAATGGGCGGTAGGCGTGTACGGTG
GGAGGTCTATATAAGCAGAGCTCGTTTAGTGAACCGTCAGATCGCCTGGAGACGCCATCCACGCTGTTTT
GACCTCCATAGAAGACAACAACTTTGTACAAAAAAGTTGGCACCATGTTCGTGTTCCTTGTGCTGCTGCC
ACTCGTGTCAATTCAGTGCGTGAACCTGACCACTCGAACACAGCTGCCACCGGCCTACACCAACTCATTC
ACCCGGGGAGTGTACTACCCTGACAAAGTGTTCAGGAGCTCAGTGCTGCACAGCACCCAGGACCTGTTCC
TCCCGTTCTTCTCGAACGTCACCTGGTTTCACGCGATCCACGTGTCCGGAACTAACGGAACCAAGCGCTT
CGACAACCCCGTGCTGCCTTTTAACGACGGCGTCTACTTCGCGTCCACCGAGAAGTCCAACATTATCAGA
GGCTGGATCTTCGGAACTACCCTGGACTCCAAGACCCAAAGCCTGCTCATTGTGAACAATGCCACCAACG
TTGTGATCAAAGTCTGCGAATTCCAGTTTTGCAACGACCCGTTTCTTGGCGTGTACTACCACAAGAACAA
CAAGAGCTGTATGGAGTCCGAGTTCAGAGTCTATTCGTCCGCCAACAACTGCACCTTCGAATACGTGTCA
CAGCCTTTCCTGATGGACCTGGAGGGAAAGCAGGGGAACTTCAAGAACCTCCGCGAATTCGTGTTTAAGA
ACATCGATGGTTACTTTAAGATCTACTCCAAACATACTCCCATTAATCTCGTGCGGGACCTACCGCAGGG
ATTCAGCGCCCTGGAGCCACTGGTGGACCTCCCCATCGGCATCAACATCACCCGCTTTCAAACCCTGTTG
GCGCTGCATCGGAGCTACCTGACCCCTGGAGATTCCTCCTCTGGTTGGACTGCCGGAGCAGCTGCATACT
ACGTGGGCTATCTCCAGCCGCGGACCTTCCTGCTTAAGTACAATGAGAACGGTACTATCACCGACGCCGT
GGATTGTGCTCTGGACCCTCTGTCCGAAACCAAGTGCACCCTGAAGTCCTTTACTGTGGAAAAGGGAATC
TACCAGACCTCCAATTTCCGGGTGCAGCCTACCGAGTCCATTGTCCGGTTCCCCAACATCACTAACCTGT
GTCCTTTCGGGGAAGTCTTTAATGCCACCCGCTTCGCCTCCGTGTACGCATGGAACCGCAAGCGCATCAG
CAACTGCGTCGCCGACTACAGCGTGCTGTACAACTCCGCGTCCTTCTCAACCTTCAAGTGCTACGGGGTG
TCCCCGACTAAGCTGAACGACCTGTGCTTCACGAACGTGTACGCCGACTCCTTCGTGATCCGGGGGGACG
AAGTCAGACAGATTGCACCCGGACAGACTGGAAAGATCGCAGACTACAATTACAAGCTCCCGGATGACTT
CACTGGTTGCGTGATCGCTTGGAACTCCAACAACCTCGACAGCAAAGTCGGCGGCAACTACAACTATCGG
TACCGGCTGTTCCGGAAGTCCAACCTCAAGCCATTCGAGCGGGACATCTCGACCGAGATCTACCAGGCCG
GTTCGACTCCTTGCAACGGCGTGGAGGGGTTCAACTGCTATTTCCCGCTGCAAAGCTACGGATTCCAGCC
CACCAACGGAGTGGGCTACCAACCGTACCGGGTGGTCGTCCTGTCCTTCGAACTGCTGCACGCCCCTGCT
ACCGTCTGCGGTCCAAAGAAGTCCACCAACCTTGTGAAGAACAAATGCGTGAACTTCAACTTCAACGGAC
TCACTGGCACTGGAGTGCTGACTGAGAGCAACAAGAAGTTCCTGCCGTTCCAACAATTTGGCAGAGACAT
CGCCGACACCACTGATGCCGTCCGCGATCCTCAGACTCTCGAGATTTTGGATATTACCCCCTGCTCCTTT
GGGGGAGTCAGCGTGATCACCCCGGGGACCAACACCAGTAACCAGGTCGCGGTGCTGTACCAGGGCGTGA
ACTGTACCGAAGTCCCGGTGGCCATCCACGCTGACCAATTGACCCCAACTTGGAGGGTCTACTCAACGGG
GTCCAACGTGTTCCAAACCCGCGCAGGATGCCTGATTGGAGCCGAGCACGTGAACAACTCCTACGAGTGC
GACATCCCTATCGGTGCCGGAATTTGTGCGAGCTACCAGACACAGACGAACTCGCCTGCTTCCGTGGCCT
CGCAGTCCATTATTGCCTACACTATGAGCCTCGGTGCCGAAAACTCCGTGGCCTACTCGAACAACAGCAT
CGCCATTCCCACCAACTTCACGATCTCGGTGACCACCGAAATACTGCCGGTGTCCATGACTAAGACCTCA
GTGGATTGCACAATGTACATCTGTGGCGACTCCACCGAGTGCTCCAATCTCCTCCTGCAATACGGCTCCT
TCTGTACCCAACTGAACCGGGCCTTAACTGGCATCGCGGTGGAGCAGGACAAGAATACCCAGGAAGTGTT
CGCCCAAGTCAAACAGATCTACAAGACTCCGCCCATCAAGGACTTCGGCGGCTTCAATTTCTCGCAAATC
CTCCCGGACCCTTCAAAGCCCTCCAAGCGGTCCTTTATTGAGGACCTTTTGTTCAACAAGGTCACCTTGG
CCGATGCCGGCTTCATCAAGCAGTACGGAGACTGCCTGGGAGATATTGCCGCGCGGGATCTGATCTGCGC
CCAGAAGTTCAACGGTCTGACTGTGCTGCCCCCCCTCTTGACCGACGAAATGATTGCTCAGTACACCTCC
GCGCTGCTTGCTGGCACCATTACCAGCGGGTGGACGTTCGGAGCAGGAGCCGCACTCCAAATCCCGTTCG
CCATGCAAATGGCGTATCGGTTCAATGGTATCGGCGTGACCCAGAACGTGCTGTACGAGAACCAGAAGCT
GATCGCTAACCAGTTCAACTCCGCCATCGGAAAGATTCAGGACTCACTGTCATCTACTGCGTCCGCTCTG
GGAAAGCTCCAGGACGTGGTCAATCAGAACGCCCAGGCCCTCAACACGCTCGTGAAGCAGTTGAGCTCCA
ACTTCGGCGCCATCTCGAGCGTGCTGAACGATATCCTGAGCAGACTGGATCCTCCCGAGGCCGAAGTGCA
AATCGACCGGTTGATCACCGGCAGACTGCAGTCGCTGCAGACCTACGTAACCCAGCAGTTGATCAGGGCT
GCCGAGATCAGGGCCTCGGCCAATCTGGCGGCCACCAAGATGTCGGAATGCGTGCTGGGGCAGTCTAAGC
GCGTGGACTTCTGCGGAAAGGGTTACCACCTGATGTCCTTTCCGCAATCGGCCCCTCACGGAGTGGTGTT
TCTGCATGTCACCTACGTGCCCGCCCAAGAAAAGAACTTCACCACTGCACCGGCCATCTGCCACGACGGG
AAGGCGCATTTCCCGAGAGAAGGGGTGTTCGTGAGCAACGGGACGCACTGGTTCGTGACCCAGCGGAACT
TCTACGAGCCTCAGATCATCACTACCGACAACACCTTCGTGAGCGGGAACTGTGATGTCGTGATTGGAAT
TGTCAACAACACTGTGTACGACCCACTGCAGCCCGAACTGGATAGCTTTAAGGAGGAACTGGACAAGTAC
TTCAAAAACCATACCTCACCCGATGTGGACCTGGGCGACATCTCCGGAATCAACGCCTCCGTGGTCAACA
TCCAAAAGGAGATTGACCGCCTGAACGAAGTCGCCAAGAACCTGAACGAATCGCTGATTGATCTCCAAGA
ACTGGGCAAATACGAGCAGTACATCAAGTGGCCGTCGGGCAGACTTGTGCCGAGAGGTTCGCCGGGAAGC
GGATACATTCCTGAAGCCCCAAGGGACGGACAGGCGTACGTGCGCAAGGACGGAGAATGGGTGCTGCTGT
CGACTTTCCTGGGACACCATCACCACCATCACTAATCAACTTTCTTGTACAAAGTTGTGAAATTCTGCAG
ATATCCATCACACTGGCGGCCGCTCGAGCATGCATCTAGAGGGCCCTATTCTATAGTGTCACCTAAATGC
TAGAGCTCGCTGATCAGCCTCGACTGTGCCTTCTAGTTGCCAGCCATCTGTTGTTTGCCCCTCCCCCGTG
CCTTCCTTGACCCTGGAAGGTGCCACTCCCACTGTCCTTTCCTAATAAAATGAGGAAATTGCATCGCATT
GTCTGAGTAGGTGTCATTCTATTCTGGGGGGTGGGGTGGGGCAGGACAGCAAGGGGGAGGATTGGGAAGA
CAATAGCAGGCATGCTGGGGATGCGGTGGGCTCTATGGCTTCTGAGGCGGAAAGAACCAGCTGGGGCTCT
AGGGGGTATCCCC
[124 nt withheld, positions 5334-5457]
C
[91 nt withheld, positions 5459-5549]
A
[49 nt withheld, positions 5551-5599]
CCTTTGACGTTGGAGTCCACGTTCTTT
[37 nt withheld, positions 5627-5663]
ACCCTATCTCGGTCTATTCTTTTGATTTATAAGGGATTTTGCCGATTTCGGCCTATTGGTTAAAAAATGA
GCTGATTTAACAAAAATTTAACGCGAATTAATTCTGTGGAATGTGTGTCAGTTAGGGTGTGGAAAGTCCC
CAGGCTCCCCAGCAGGCAGAAGTATGCAAAGCATGCATCTCAATTAGTCAGCAACCAGGTGTGGAAAGTC
CCTAGGCTCCCCAGCAGGCAGAAGTATGCAAAGCATGCATCTCAATTAGTCAGCAACCATAGTCCCGCCC
CTAACTCCGCCCATCCCGCCCCTAACTCCGCCCAGTTCCGCCCATTCTCCGCCCCATGGCTGACTAATTT
TTTTTATTTATGCAGAGGCCGAGGCCGCCTCTGCCTCTGAGCTATTCCAGAAGTAGTGAGGAGGCTTTTT
TGGAGGCCTAGGCTTTTGCAAAAAGCTCCCGGGAGCTTGTATATCCATTTTCGGATCTGATCAAGAGACA
GGATGAGGATCGTTTCGCATGATTGAACAAGATGGATTGCACGCAGGTTCTCCGGCCGCTTGGGTGGAGA
GGCTATTCGGCTATGACTGGGCACAACAGACAATCGGCTGCTCTGATGCCGCCGTGTTCCGGCTGTCAGC
GCAGGGGCGCCCGGTTCTTTTTGTCAAGACCGACCTGTCCGGTGCCCTGAATGAACTGCAGGACGAGGCA
GCGCGGCTATCGTGGCTGGCCACGACGGGCGTTCCTTGCGCAGCTGTGCTCGACGTTGTCACTGAAGCGG
GAAGGGACTGGCTGCTATTGGGCGAAGTGCCGGGGCAGGATCTCCTGTCATCTCACCTTGCTCCTGCCGA
GAAAGTATCCATCATGGCTGATGCAATGCGGCGGCTGCATACGCTTGATCCGGCTACCTGCCCATTCGAC
CACCAAGCGAAACATCGCATCGAGCGAGCACGTACTCGGATGGAAGCCGGTCTTGTCGATCAGGATGATC
TGGACGAAGAGCATCAGGGGCTCGCGCCAGCCGAACTGTTCGCCAGGCTCAAGGCGCGCATGCCCGACGG
CGAGGATCTCGTCGTGACCCATGGCGATGCCTGCTTGCCGAATATCATGGTGGAAAATGGCCGCTTTTCT
GGATTCATCGACTGTGGCCGGCTGGGTGTGGCGGACCGCTATCAGGACATAGCGTTGGCTACCCGTGATA
TTGCTGAAGAGCTTGGCGGCGAATGGGCTGACCGCTTCCTCGTGCTTTACGGTATCGCCGCTCCCGATTC
GCAGCGCATCGCCTTCTATCGCCTTCTTGACGAGTTCTTCTGAGCGGGACTCTGGGGTTCGAAATGACCG
ACCAAGCGACGCCCAACCTGCCATCACGAGATTTCGATTCCACCGCCGCCTTCTATGAAAGGTTGGGCTT
CGGAATCGTTTTCCGGGACGCCGGCTGGATGATCCTCCAGCGCGGGGATCTCATGCTGGAGTTCTTCGCC
CACCCCAACTTGTTTATTGCAGCTTATAATGGTTACAAATAAAGCAATAGCATCACAAATTTCACAAATA
AAGCATTTTTTTCACTGCATTCTAGTTGTGGTTTGTCCAAACTCATCAATGTATCTTATCATGTCTGTAT
ACCGTCGACCTCTAGCTAGAGCTTGGCGTAATCATGGTCATAGCTGTTTCCTGTGTGAAATTGTTATCCG
CTCACAATTCCACACAACATACGAGCCGGAAGCATAAAGTGTAAAGCCTGGGGTGCCTAATGAGTGAGCT
AACTCACATTAATTGCGTTGCGCTCACTGCCCGCTTTCCAGTCGGGAAACCTGTCGTGCCAGCTGCATTA
ATGAATCGGCCAACGCGCGGGGAGAGGCGGTTTGCGTATTGGGCGCTCTTCCGCTTCCTCGCTCACTGAC
TCGCTGCGCTCGGTCGTTCGGCTGCGGCGAGCGGTATCAGCTCACTCAAAGGCGGTAATACGGTTATCCA
CAGAATCAGGGGATAACGCAGGAAAGAACATGTGAGCAAAAGGCCAGCAAAAGGCCAGGAACCGTAAAAA
GGCCGCGTTGCTGGCGTTTTTCCATAGGCTCCGCCCCCCTGACGAGCATCACAAAAATCGACGCTCAAGT
CAGAGGTGGCGAAACCCGACAGGACTATAAAGATACCAGGCGTTTCCCCCTGGAAGCTCCCTCGTGCGCT
CTCCTGTTCCGACCCTGCCGCTTACCGGATACCTGTCCGCCTTTCTCCCTTCGGGAAGCGTGGCGCTTTC
TCATAGCTCACGCTGTAGGTATCTCAGTTCGGTGTAGGTCGTTCGCTCCAAGCTGGGCTGTGTGCACGAA
CCCCCCGTTCAGCCCGACCGCTGCGCCTTATCCGGTAACTATCGTCTTGAGTCCAACCCGGTAAGACACG
ACTTATCGCCACTGGCAGCAGCCACTGGTAACAGGATTAGCAGAGCGAGGTATGTAGGCGGTGCTACAGA
GTTCTTGAAGTGGTGGCCTAACTACGGCTACACTAGAAGAACAGTATTTGGTATCTGCGCTCTGCTGAAG
CCAGTTACCTTCGGAAAAAGAGTTGGTAGCTCTTGATCCGGCAAACAAACCACCGCTGGTAGCGGTGGTT
TTTTTGTTTGCAAGCAGCAGATTACGCGCAGAAAAAAAGGATCTCAAGAAGATCCTTTGATCTTTTCTAC
GGGGTCTGACGCTCAGTGGAACGAAAACTCACGTTAAGGGATTTTGGTCATGAGATTATCAAAAAGGATC
TTCACCTAGATCCTTTTAAATTAAAAATGAAGTTTTAAATCAATCTAAAGTATATATGAGTAAACTTGGT
CTGACAGTTACCAATGCTTAATCAGTGAGGCACCTATCTCAGCGATCTGTCTATTTCGTTCATCCATAGT
TGCCTGACTCCCCGTCGTGTAGATAACTACGATACGGGAGGGCTTACCATCTGGCCCCAGTGCTGCAATG
ATACCGCGAGACCCACGCTCACCGGCTCCAGATTTATCAGCAATAAACCAGCCAGCCGGAAGGGCCGAGC
GCAGAAGTGGTCCTGCAACTTTATCCGCCTCCATCCAGTCTATTAATTGTTGCCGGGAAGCTAGAGTAAG
TAGTTCGCCAGTTAATAGTTTGCGCAACGTTGTTGCCATTGCTACAGGCATCGTGGTGTCACGCTCGTCG
TTTGGTATGGCTTCATTCAGCTCCGGTTCCCAACGATCAAGGCGAGTTACATGATCCCCCATGTTGTGCA
AAAAAGCGGTTAGCTCCTTCGGTCCTCCGATCGTTGTCAGAAGTAAGTTGGCCGCAGTGTTATCACTCAT
GGTTATGGCAGCACTGCATAATTCTCTTACTGTCATGCCATCCGTAAGATGCTTTTCTGTGACTGGTGAG
TACTCAACCAAGTCATTCTGAGAATAGTGTATGCGGCGACCGAGTTGCTCTTGCCCGGCGTCAATACGGG
ATAATACCGCGCCACATAGCAGAACTTTAAAAGTGCTCATCATTGGAAAACGTTCTTCGGGGCGAAAACT
CTCAAGGATCTTACCGCTGTTGAGATCCAGTTCGATGTAACCCACTCGTGCACCCAACTGATCTTCAGCA
TCTTTTACTTTCACCAGCGTTTCTGGGTGAGCAAAAACAGGAAGGCAAAATGCCGCAAAAAAGGGAATAA
GGGCGACACGGAAATGTTGAATACTCATACTCTTCCTTTTTCAATATTATTGAAGCATTTATCAGGGTTA
TTGTCTCATGAGCGGATACATATTTGAATGTATTTAGAAAAATAAACAAATAGGGGTTCCGCGCACATTT
CCCCGAAAAGTGCCACCTGACGTCGACGGATCGGGAGATCCGCCTTTATGTGTAACTCTTGGCTGAAGCT
CTTACACCAATGCTGGGGGACATGTACCTCCCAGGGGCCCAGGAAGACTACGGGAGGCTACACCAACGTC
AATCAGAGGGGCCTGTGTAGCTACCGATAAGCGGACCCTCAAGAGGGCATTAGCAATAGTGTTTATAAGG
CCCCCTTGTTAACCCTAAACGGGTAGCATATGCTTCCCGGGTAGTAGTATATACTATCCAGACTAACCCT
AATTCAATAGCATATGTTACCCAACGGGAAGCATATGCTATCGAATTAGGGTTAGTAAAAGGGTCCTAAG
GAACAGCGATATCTCCCACCCCATGAGCTGTCACGGTTTTATTTACATGGGGTCAGGATTCCACGAGGGT
AGTGAACCATTTTAGTCACAAGGGCAGTGGCTGAAGATCAAGGAGCGGGCAGTGAACTCTCCTGAATCTT
CGCCTGCTTCTTCATTCTCCTTCGTTTAGCTAATAGAATAACTGCTGAGTTGTGAACAGTAAGGTGTATG
TGAGGTGCTCGAAAACAAGGTTTCAGGTGACGCCCCCAGAATAAAATTTGGACGGGGGGTTCAGTGGTGG
CATTGTGCTATGACACCAATATAACCCTCACAAACCCCTTGGGCAATAAATACTAGTGTAGGAATGAAAC
ATTCTGAATATCTTTAACAATAGAAATCCATGGGGTGGGGACAAGCCGTAAAGACTGGATGTCCATCTCA
CACGAATTTATGGCTATGGGCAACACATAATCCTAGTGCAATATGATACTGGGGTTATTAAGATGTGTCC
CAGGCAGGGACCAAGACAGGTGAACCATGTTGTTACACTCTATTTGTAACAAGGGGAAAGAGAGTGGACG
CCGACAGCAGCGGACTCCACTGGTTGTCTCTAACACCCCCGAAAATTAAACGGGGCTCCACGCCAATGGG
GCCCATAAACAAAGACAAGTGGCCACTCTTTTTTTTGAAATTGTGGAGTGGGGGCACGCGTCAGCCCCCA
CACGCCGCCCTGCGGTTTTGGACTGTAAAATAAGGGTGTAATAACTTGGCTGATTGTAACCCCGCTAACC
ACTGCGGTCAAACCACTTGCCCACAAAACCACTAATGGCACCCCGGGGAATACCTGCATAAGTAGGTGGG
CGGGCCAAGATAGGGGCGCGATTGCTGCGATCTGGAGGACAAATTACACACACTTGCGCCTGAGCGCCAA
GCACAGGGTTGTTGGTCCTCATATTCACGAGGTCGCTGAGAGCACGGTGGGCTAATGTTGCCATGGGTAG
CATATACTACCCAAATATCTGGATAGCATATGCTATCCTAATCTATATCTGGGTAGCATAGGCTATCCTA
ATCTATATCTGGGTAGCATATGCTATCCTAATCTATATCTGGGTAGTATATGCTATCCTAATTTATATCT
GGGTAGCATAGGCTATCCTAATCTATATCTGGGTAGCATATGCTATCCTAATCTATATCTGGGTAGTATA
TGCTATCCTAATCTGTATCCGGGTAGCATATGCTATCCTAATAGAGATTAGGGTAGTATATGCTATCCTA
ATTTATATCTGGGTAGCATATACTACCCAAATATCTGGATAGCATATGCTATCCTAATCTATATCTGGGT
AGCATATGC
